Addgene plasmid #194354: pAAV-hSyn1-TVAmCherry-2A-G(N2c)
Purpose: AAV expressing TVA-mCherry fusion and Rabies Glycoprotein (G) of CVS-N2c strain under neuronal-specific promoter
Depositing lab: Marco Tripodi. Depositing organization: MRC Laboratory of Molecular Biology. Publication: Combining long-term circuit mapping and network transcriptomics with SiR-N2c. Lee H, Ciabatti E, Gonzalez-Rueda A, Williams E, Nugent F, Mookerjee S, Morgese F, Tripodi M. Nat Methods. 2023 Apr;20(4):580-589. doi: 10.1038/s41592-023-01787-1. Epub 2023 Mar 2. PubMed 36864202.
Backbone
  Vector backbone: pAAV
  Vector type: AAV
Growth in bacteria
  Bacterial resistance: Ampicillin, 100 μg/mL
  Growth temperature: 30°C
  Growth strain: NEB Stable
  Copy number: Unknown
Gene/Insert 1
  Gene/Insert name: TVA-mCherry fusion protein
Gene/Insert 2
  Gene/Insert name: Rabies CVS-N2c Glycoprotein
Terms and licenses: Academic/Nonprofit Terms; Industry Terms: Not Available to Industry
How to cite: pAAV-hSyn1-TVAmCherry-2A-G(N2c) was a gift from Marco Tripodi (Addgene plasmid # 194354 ; http://n2t.net/addgene:194354 ; RRID:Addgene_194354)
