[The description below was written by a language model from this plasmid's Addgene catalogue record and pLannotate feature annotations shown in this document.]
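Description:
pAAV-hSyn1-TVAmCherry-2A-G(N2c) is an adeno-associated virus transfer plasmid built on a pAAV backbone, designed to produce recombinant AAV that delivers rabies "helper" proteins to neurons. In bacteria it is maintained through a high-copy ColE1/pUC-type origin and selected with ampicillin via the β-lactamase gene. An f1 phage origin and small remnants of pBR322 bom and rop sequences are also present in the backbone. The expression cassette is flanked by AAV2 inverted terminal repeats, which direct replication and packaging of the intervening DNA into AAV capsids. The annotation detects the upstream repeat only as short fragments, while the downstream repeat spans the numbering origin of the 6,640 nt sequence.

Between the ITRs, the human synapsin I promoter restricts expression to neurons and drives a single open reading frame. This begins with TVA, the avian receptor for subgroup A Rous sarcoma virus (annotated by its match to the quail protein), fused to the red fluorescent protein mCherry. It is followed by a foot-and-mouth disease virus F2A peptide and the glycoprotein of the rabies CVS-N2c strain. Ribosomal skipping at the 2A yields the TVA-mCherry fusion and G as separate polypeptides from one transcript. Shortened WPRE segments and SV40 polyadenylation sequences, both annotated only as fragments, lie downstream for transcript stabilisation and 3′ end processing.

In this type of system, TVA typically renders transduced neurons permissive to EnvA-pseudotyped, G-deleted rabies virus. G supplied in trans allows that virus to spread to presynaptic partners, and mCherry marks the starter cells. The associated publication concerns long-term circuit mapping with an N2c-based self-inactivating rabies vector, consistent with use as a helper for monosynaptic tracing.
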