Features (pLannotate 1.2.2; 19 found; start..end, strand, type, name):
     25..76      -  misc_feature   bom (fragment): basis of mobility region from pBR322
     95..550     +  rep_origin     f1 ori (sequence partly withheld): f1 bacteriophage origin of replication; arrow indicates direction of (+) strand synthesis
    551..600     -  misc_feature   bom (fragment): basis of mobility region from pBR322
    702..737     -  CDS            rop (fragment): Rop protein, which maintains plasmids at low copy number; rop
    832..936     +  promoter       AmpR promoter: bla
    937..1797    +  CDS            AmpR: β-lactamase; bla; confers resistance to ampicillin, carbenicillin, and related antibiotics
   1968..2556    +  rep_origin     ori: high-copy-number ColE1/pMB1/pBR322/pUC origin of replication
   2629..2656    +  repeat_region  AAV2 ITR (fragment): inverted terminal repeat of adeno-associated virus serotype 2 inverted
   2685..2712    +  repeat_region  AAV2 ITR (fragment): inverted terminal repeat of adeno-associated virus serotype 2 inverted
   2783..3230    +  promoter       hSyn promoter: human synapsin I promoter; confers neuron-specific expression (Kügler et al., 2003)
   3270..3698    +  CDS            RSVR_COTJA (fragment): Experimental evidence at protein level: Swiss-Prot protein existence level 1. Responsible for susceptibility to the retrovirus subgroup A Rous sarcoma virus. From Coturnix japonica (Japanese quail) (Coturnix coturnix japonica).
   3708..4412    +  CDS            mCherry: mCherry is a basic (constitutively fluorescent) red fluorescent protein published in 2004, derived from Discosoma sp.. It is reported to be a very rapidly-maturing monomer with low acid sensitivity.
   4422..4487    +  CDS            F2A: 2A peptide from foot-and-mouth disease virus polyprotein Eukaryotic ribosomes fail to insert a peptide bond between the Gly and Pro residues, yielding separate polypeptides.
   4488..6059    +  CDS            G: GLYCO_RABVR - Experimental evidence at protein level: Swiss-Prot protein existence level 1. Attaches the virus to host cellular receptor, inducing endocytosis of the virion. In the endosome, the acidic pH induces conformational changes in the glycoprotein trimer, which trigger fusion between virus and cell membrane. There is convincing in vitro evidence that the muscular form of the nicotinic acetylcholine receptor (nAChR), the neuronal cell adhesion molecule (NCAM), and the p75 neurotrophin receptor (p75NTR) bind glycoprotein and thereby facilitate rabies virus entry into cells (By similarity
   6087..6244    +  misc_feature   WPRE (fragment): woodchuck hepatitis virus posttranscriptional regulatory element
   6250..6334    +  misc_feature   WPRE (fragment): woodchuck hepatitis virus posttranscriptional regulatory element
   6333..6376    -  polyA_signal   SV40 poly(A) signal (fragment): SV40 polyadenylation signal
   6380..6447    -  polyA_signal   SV40 poly(A) signal (fragment): SV40 polyadenylation signal
   6520..20      +  repeat_region  AAV2 ITR (across the origin): inverted terminal repeat of adeno-associated virus serotype 2 inverted
>Addgene plasmid #194354 | pAAV-hSyn1-TVAmCherry-2A-G(N2c) | addgene full sequence | sequence record 391643 | Addgene NGS Result
AGCGCGCAGCTGCCTGCAGGGGCGCCTGATGCGGTATTTTCTCCTTACGCATCTGTGCGGTATTTCACAC
CGCATA
[95 nt withheld, positions 77-171]
T
[46 nt withheld, positions 173-218]
C
[141 nt withheld, positions 220-360]
CCTTTGACGTTGGAGTCCACGTTCTTT
[37 nt withheld, positions 388-424]
ACTCTATCTCGGGCTATTCTTTTGATTTATAAGGGATTTTGCCGATTTCGGTCTATTGGTTAAAAAATGA
GCTGATTTAACAAAAATTTAACGCGAATTTTAACAAAATATTAACGTTTACAATTTTATGGTGCACTCTC
AGTACAATCTGCTCTGATGCCGCATAGTTAAGCCAGCCCCGACACCCGCCAACACCCGCTGACGCGCCCT
GACGGGCTTGTCTGCTCCCGGCATCCGCTTACAGACAAGCTGTGACCGTCTCCGGGAGCTGCATGTGTCA
GAGGTTTTCACCGTCATCACCGAAACGCGCGAGACGAAAGGGCCTCGTGATACGCCTATTTTTATAGGTT
AATGTCATGATAATAATGGTTTCTTAGACGTCAGGTGGCACTTTTCGGGGAAATGTGCGCGGAACCCCTA
TTTGTTTATTTTTCTAAATACATTCAAATATGTATCCGCTCATGAGACAATAACCCTGATAAATGCTTCA
ATAATATTGAAAAAGGAAGAGTATGAGTATTCAACATTTCCGTGTCGCCCTTATTCCCTTTTTTGCGGCA
TTTTGCCTTCCTGTTTTTGCTCACCCAGAAACGCTGGTGAAAGTAAAAGATGCTGAAGATCAGTTGGGTG
CACGAGTGGGTTACATCGAACTGGATCTCAACAGCGGTAAGATCCTTGAGAGTTTTCGCCCCGAAGAACG
TTTTCCAATGATGAGCACTTTTAAAGTTCTGCTATGTGGCGCGGTATTATCCCGTATTGACGCCGGGCAA
GAGCAACTCGGTCGCCGCATACACTATTCTCAGAATGACTTGGTTGAGTACTCACCAGTCACAGAAAAGC
ATCTTACGGATGGCATGACAGTAAGAGAATTATGCAGTGCTGCCATAACCATGAGTGATAACACTGCGGC
CAACTTACTTCTGACAACGATCGGAGGACCGAAGGAGCTAACCGCTTTTTTGCACAACATGGGGGATCAT
GTAACTCGCCTTGATCGTTGGGAACCGGAGCTGAATGAAGCCATACCAAACGACGAGCGTGACACCACGA
TGCCTGTAGCAATGGCAACAACGTTGCGCAAACTATTAACTGGCGAACTACTTACTCTAGCTTCCCGGCA
ACAATTAATAGACTGGATGGAGGCGGATAAAGTTGCAGGACCACTTCTGCGCTCGGCCCTTCCGGCTGGC
TGGTTTATTGCTGATAAATCTGGAGCCGGTGAGCGTGGGTCGCGCGGTATCATTGCAGCACTGGGGCCAG
ATGGTAAGCCCTCCCGTATCGTAGTTATCTACACGACGGGGAGTCAGGCAACTATGGATGAACGAAATAG
ACAGATCGCTGAGATAGGTGCCTCACTGATTAAGCATTGGTAACTGTCAGACCAAGTTTACTCATATATA
CTTTAGATTGATTTAAAACTTCATTTTTAATTTAAAAGGATCTAGGTGAAGATCCTTTTTGATAATCTCA
TGACCAAAATCCCTTAACGTGAGTTTTCGTTCCACTGAGCGTCAGACCCCGTAGAAAAGATCAAAGGATC
TTCTTGAGATCCTTTTTTTCTGCGCGTAATCTGCTGCTTGCAAACAAAAAAACCACCGCTACCAGCGGTG
GTTTGTTTGCCGGATCAAGAGCTACCAACTCTTTTTCCGAAGGTAACTGGCTTCAGCAGAGCGCAGATAC
CAAATACTGTTCTTCTAGTGTAGCCGTAGTTAGGCCACCACTTCAAGAACTCTGTAGCACCGCCTACATA
CCTCGCTCTGCTAATCCTGTTACCAGTGGCTGCTGCCAGTGGCGATAAGTCGTGTCTTACCGGGTTGGAC
TCAAGACGATAGTTACCGGATAAGGCGCAGCGGTCGGGCTGAACGGGGGGTTCGTGCACACAGCCCAGCT
TGGAGCGAACGACCTACACCGAACTGAGATACCTACAGCGTGAGCTATGAGAAAGCGCCACGCTTCCCGA
AGGGAGAAAGGCGGACAGGTATCCGGTAAGCGGCAGGGTCGGAACAGGAGAGCGCACGAGGGAGCTTCCA
GGGGGAAACGCCTGGTATCTTTATAGTCCTGTCGGGTTTCGCCACCTCTGACTTGAGCGTCGATTTTTGT
GATGCTCGTCAGGGGGGCGGAGCCTATGGAAAAACGCCAGCAACGCGGCCTTTTTACGGTTCCTGGCCTT
TTGCTGGCCTTTTGCTCACATGTCCTGCAGGCAGCTGCGCGCTCGCTCGCTCACTGAGGCCGCCCGGGCG
TCGGGCGACCTTTGGTCGCCCGGCCTCAGTGAGCGAGCGAGCGCGCAGAGAGGGAGTGGCCAACTCCATC
ACTAGGGGTTCCTGCGGCCGCACGCGTCTGCAGAGGGCCCTGCGTATGAGTGCAAGTGGGTTTTAGGACC
AGGATGAGGCGGGGTGGGGGTGCCTACCTGACGACCGACCCCGACCCACTGGACAAGCACCCAACCCCCA
TTCCCCAAATTGCGCATCCCCTATCAGAGAGGGGGAGGGGAAACAGGATGCGGCGAGGCGCGTGCGCACT
GCCAGCTTCAGCACCGCGGACAGTGCCTTCGCCCCCGCCTGGCGGCGCGCGCCACCGCCGCCTCAGCACT
GAAGGCGCGCTGACGTCACTCGCCGGTCCCCCGCAAACTCCCCTTCCCGGCCACCTTGGTCGCGTCCGCG
CCGCCGCCGGCCCAGCCGGACCGCACCACGCGAGGCGCGAGATAGGGGGGCACGGGCGCGACCATCTGCG
CTGCGGCGCCGGCGACTCAGCGCTGCCTCAGTCTGCGGTGGGCAGCGGAGGAGTCGTGTCGTGCCTGAGA
GCGCAGACGCGTGGACGGGTACCCTTCAGGTCGAAATTCGCCACCATGGCGCGGCTGCTGCCCGCGCTGC
TGCTGCTGCTGCTGCCCGGTAACGTGACCGGTAACGGGTCCGGTAACGGTTCTTTGTCCCGTTGCCCCCC
CGGTCAGTTCCGCTGCTCGGAGCCGCCCGGTGCCCACGGGGAGTGTTACCCGCAGGACTGGCTGTGCGAC
GGACACCCCGACTGCGACGACGGGCGGGACGAGTGGGGCTGCGGGACCAGCGCGATCCCCGCGGTGCCCA
CGGACAACGGCACAGAGGCTCCCACTGCCCCTGCTCCTGGACGTGCTCTGCCAGCCAGGAATCACGGCCG
CATGTGGATGCTGATCACTGCAGTGCTCCTGTGCTGCCTGGTAGCTGTGGGTGGTATCGCTGCATGGGGG
AAGTCCAAAGCAAAAAGCAGGTCTGACATCTTCAGTCTTGAAAGCGCATCCAAGGGGGGTGGGGTGAGCA
AGGGCGAGGAGGATAACATGGCCATCATCAAGGAGTTCATGCGCTTCAAGGTGCACATGGAGGGCTCCGT
GAACGGCCACGAGTTCGAGATCGAGGGCGAGGGCGAGGGCCGCCCCTACGAGGGCACCCAGACCGCCAAG
CTGAAGGTGACCAAGGGTGGCCCCCTGCCCTTCGCCTGGGACATCCTGTCCCCTCAGTTCATGTACGGCT
CCAAGGCCTACGTGAAGCACCCCGCCGACATCCCCGACTACTTGAAGCTGTCCTTCCCCGAGGGCTTCAA
GTGGGAGCGCGTGATGAACTTCGAGGACGGCGGCGTGGTGACCGTGACCCAGGACTCCTCCCTGCAGGAC
GGCGAGTTCATCTACAAGGTGAAGCTGCGCGGCACCAACTTCCCCTCCGACGGCCCCGTAATGCAGAAGA
AGACCATGGGCTGGGAGGCCTCCTCCGAGCGGATGTACCCCGAGGACGGCGCCCTGAAGGGCGAGATCAA
GCAGAGGCTGAAGCTGAAGGACGGCGGCCACTACGACGCTGAGGTCAAGACCACCTACAAGGCCAAGAAG
CCCGTGCAGCTGCCCGGCGCCTACAACGTCAACATCAAGTTGGACATCACCTCCCACAACGAGGACTACA
CCATCGTGGAACAGTACGAACGCGCCGAGGGCCGCCACTCCACCGGCGGCATGGACGAGCTGTACAAGGG
ATCCGGAGTGAAACAGACTTTGAATTTTGACCTTCTCAAGTTGGCGGGAGACGTGGAGTCCAACCCAGGG
CCCATGGTGCCTCAGGTGCTGCTGTTTGTGCTGCTGCTGGGCTTCAGCCTGTGCTTCGGCAAGTTCCCCA
TCTACACCATCCCCGACGAGCTGGGCCCTTGGAGCCCTATCGATATCCACCACCTGAGCTGCCCCAACAA
CCTGGTGGTGGAAGATGAGGGCTGCACCAACCTGAGCGAGTTCAGCTACATGGAACTGAAAGTGGGCTAC
ATCAGCGCCATCAAAGTGAACGGCTTCACCTGTACCGGCGTCGTGACCGAGGCCGAGACATACACCAACT
TCGTGGGCTACGTGACCACCACCTTCAAGAGAAAGCACTTCAGACCCACCCCCGACGCCTGCAGAGCCGC
CTACAATTGGAAGATGGCCGGCGACCCCAGATACGAGGAAAGCCTGCACAACCCCTACCCCGACTACCAC
TGGCTGAGAACCGTGCGGACCACCAAAGAGAGCCTGATCATCATCAGCCCCAGCGTGACCGACCTGGACC
CCTACGACAAGAGCCTGCACTCCAGAGTGTTCCCTGGCGGCAAGTGCAGCGGCATCACCGTGTCTAGCAC
CTACTGCAGCACCAACCACGACTACACAATCTGGATGCCCGAGAACCCCAGACCCAGAACCCCCTGCGAC
ATCTTCACCAACAGCAGAGGCAAGAGAGCCAGCAACGGCAACAAGACCTGCGGCTTCGTGGACGAGAGAG
GCCTGTACAAGTCCCTGAAGGGCGCCTGCCGGCTGAAGCTGTGTGGCGTGCTGGGACTGAGACTGATGGA
CGGCACATGGGTGGCCATGCAGACCAGCGACGAGACAAAGTGGTGCCCCCCTGATCAGCTCGTGAACCTG
CACGACTTCAGATCCGACGAGATCGAGCATCTGGTGGTGGAAGAACTCGTGAAGAAAAGGGAAGAGTGCC
TGGACGCCCTGGAATCCATCATGACCACCAAGAGCGTGTCCTTCAGAAGGCTGAGCCACCTGAGAAAGCT
GGTGCCCGGCTTTGGCAAGGCTTACACCATCTTCAACAAGACACTGATGGAAGCCGACGCCCACTACAAG
TCTGTGCGGACCTGGAACGAGATCATCCCCAGCAAGGGCTGCCTGAAAGTTGGAGGCAGATGCCACCCTC
ACGTGAACGGCGTGTTCTTCAACGGCATCATCCTGGGCCCCGACGACCACGTGCTGATCCCTGAGATGCA
GAGCAGCCTGCTGCAGCAGCATATGGAACTGCTGGAAAGCAGCGTGATCCCCCTGATGCACCCTCTGGCC
GACCCTAGCACCGTGTTCAAAGAGGGCGACGAGGCTGAGGACTTCGTGGAAGTGCATCTGCCCGACGTGT
ACAAGCAGATCAGCGGCGTGGACCTGGGCCTGCCCAACTGGGGCAAATATGTGCTGATGACCGCTGGCGC
CATGATCGGCCTGGTGCTGATCTTCTCCCTGATGACCTGGTGCAGAAGGGCCAACAGACCCGAGAGCAAG
CAGAGAAGCTTCGGCGGCACAGGCGGCAACGTGTCCGTGACAAGCCAGAGCGGCAAAGTGATCCCTAGCT
GGGAGAGCTACAAGAGCGGCGGAGAGATCAGACTGTGATGATGACTCGAGAAGCTTCGAGATAATCAACC
TCTGGATTACAAAATTTGTGAAAGATTGACTGGTATTCTTAACTATGTTGCTCCTTTTACGCTATGTGGA
TACGCTGCTTTAATGCCTTTGTATCATGCTATTGCTTCCCGTATGGCTTTCATTTTCTCCTCCTTGTATA
AATCCTGGTTAGTTCTTGCCACGGCGGAACTCATCGCCGCCTGCCTTGCCCGCTGCTGGACAGGGGCTCG
GCTGTTGGGCACTGACAATTCCGTGGTGTTTATTTGTGAAATTTGTGATGCTATTGCTTTATTTGTAACC
ATCTAGCTTTATTTGTGAAATTTGTGATGCTATTGCTTTATTTGTAACCATTATAAGCTGCAATAAACAA
GTTAACAACAACAATTGCATTCATTTTATGTTTCAGGTTCAGGGGGAGATGTGGGAGGTTTTTTAAAGCG
GCCGCAGGAACCCCTAGTGATGGAGTTGGCCACTCCCTCTCTGCGCGCTCGCTCGCTCACTGAGGCCGGG
CGACCAAAGGTCGCCCGACGCCCGGGCTTTGCCCGGGCGGCCTCAGTGAGCGAGCG
